>Addgene plasmid #229328 | pXTK091 [CDS_mKalama1_PartType9] | addgene full sequence | sequence record 464717 | Addgene NGS Result
TTGAGATCCTTTTTTTCTGCGCGTAATCTGCTGCTTGCAAACAAAAAAACCACCGCTACCAGCGGTGGTT
TGTTTGCCGGATCAAGAGCTACCAACTCTTTTTCCGAAGGTAACTGGCTTCAGCAGAGCGCAGATACCAA
ATACTGTTCTTCTAGTGTAGCCGTAGTTAGGCCACCACTTCAAGAACTCTGTAGCACCGCCTACATACCT
CGCTCTGCTAATCCTGTTACCAGTGGCTGCTGCCAGTGGCGATAAGTCGTGTCTTACCGGGTTGGACTCA
AGACGATAGTTACCGGATAAGGCGCAGCGGTCGGGCTGAACGGGGGGTTCGTGCACACAGCCCAGCTTGG
AGCGAACGACCTACACCGAACTGAGATACCTACAGCGTGAGCTATGAGAAAGCGCCACGCTTCCCGAAGG
GAGAAAGGCGGACAGGTATCCGGTAAGCGGCAGGGTCGGAACAGGAGAGCGCACGAGGGAGCTTCCAGGG
GGAAACGCCTGGTATCTTTATAGTCCTGTCGGGTTTCGCCACCTCTGACTTGAGCGTCGATTTTTGTGAT
GCTCGTCAGGGGGGCGGAGCCTATGGAAAAACGCCAGCAACGCGAGTCGGTCTCTAATGGTGAGCAAGGG
CGAGGAGCTGTTCACCGGGGTGGTGCCCATCCTGGTCGAGATGGACGGCGACGTAAACGGCCGCAAGTTC
AGCGTGCGCGGCGTGGGCGAGGGTGATGCCACCCACGGCAAGCTGACCCTGAAGTTCATCTGCACCTCCG
GCAAGCTGCCCGTGCCCTGGCCTACCCTCGTGACCACCCTGTCTTACGGCGTGCAGTGCTTCTCCCGCTA
CCCCGACCACATGAAGCAGCACGACTTCTTCAAGTCCGCCATGCCCGAAGGCTACGTCCAGGAGCGCACC
ATCTTCTTCAAGGACGACGGCAGCTACAAGACCCGCGCCGAGGTGAAGTTCGAGGGCGACACCCTGGTGA
ACCGCATCGTGCTGAAGGGCACCGACTTCAAGGAGGACGGTAACATCCTGGGGCACAAGCTGGAGTACAA
CATGAACGTCGGGAACGTCTATATCACGGCCGACAAGCAGAAGAACGGCATCAAAGCGAACTTCGAGATC
AGGCACAACGTCGAGGACGGCGGCGTGCAGCTCGCCGACCACTACCAGCAGAACACCCCCATCGGCGACG
GCTCCGTGCTGCTGCCCGACAACCACTACCTGAGCGTGCAGGTGAAGCTGAGCAAAGACCCCAACGAGAA
GCGCGATCACATGGTCCTGCTGGAGTTCCGCACCGCCGCCGGGATCACTCCCGGCATGGACGAGCTGTAC
AAGTAAATCTTGAGACCAGAGTAGCCCGCCTAATGAGCGGGCTTTTTTTTAATTCCCCTATTTGTTTATT
TTTCTAAATACATTCAAATATGTATCCGCTCATGAGACAATAACCCTGATAAATGCTTCAATAATATTGA
AAAAGGAAGAGTATGAGCATTCAGCATTTTCGTGTGGCGCTGATTCCGTTTTTTGCGGCGTTTTGCCTGC
CGGTGTTTGCGCATCCGGAAACCCTGGTGAAAGTGAAAGATGCGGAAGATCAACTGGGTGCGCGCGTGGG
CTATATTGAACTGGATCTGAACAGCGGCAAAATTCTGGAATCTTTTCGTCCGGAAGAACGTTTTCCGATG
ATGAGCACCTTTAAAGTGCTGCTGTGCGGTGCGGTTCTGAGCCGTGTGGATGCGGGCCAGGAACAACTGG
GCCGTCGTATTCATTATAGCCAGAACGATCTGGTGGAATATAGCCCGGTGACCGAAAAACATCTGACCGA
TGGCATGACCGTGCGTGAACTGTGCAGCGCGGCGATTACCATGAGCGATAACACCGCGGCGAACCTGCTG
CTGACGACCATTGGCGGTCCGAAAGAACTGACCGCGTTTCTGCATAACATGGGCGATCATGTGACCCGTC
TGGATCGTTGGGAACCGGAACTGAACGAAGCGATTCCGAACGATGAACGTGATACCACCATGCCGGCAGC
AATGGCGACCACCCTGCGTAAACTGCTGACGGGTGAGCTGCTGACCCTGGCAAGCCGCCAGCAACTGATT
GATTGGATGGAAGCGGATAAAGTGGCGGGTCCGCTGCTGCGTAGCGCGCTGCCGGCTGGCTGGTTTATTG
CGGATAAAAGCGGTGCGGGCGAACGTGGCAGCCGTGGCATTATTGCGGCGCTGGGCCCGGATGGTAAACC
GAGCCGTATTGTGGTGATTTATACCACCGGCAGCCAGGCGACGATGGATGAACGTAACCGTCAGATTGCG
GAAATTGGCGCGAGCCTGATTAAACATTGGTAAACCGATACAATTAAAGGCTCCTTTTGGAGCCTTTTTT
TTTGGACGACCCTTGTCAGATCAAAGGATCTTC
Features (pLannotate 1.2.2; 5 found; start..end, strand, type, name):
      1..589     +  rep_origin     ori: high-copy-number ColE1/pMB1/pBR322/pUC origin of replication
    617..1336    +  CDS            mKalama1: photostable monomeric blue variant of GFP (Ai et al., 2007) mammalian codon-optimized
   1391..1482    +  promoter       AmpR promoter: bla
   1483..2340    +  CDS            bla: BLAT_ECOLX - Experimental evidence at protein level: Swiss-Prot protein existence level 1. TEM-type are the most prevalent beta-lactamases in enterobacteria; they hydrolyze the beta-lactam bond in susceptible beta-lactam antibiotics, thus conferring resistance to penicillins and cephalosporins. TEM-3 and TEM-4 are capable of hydrolyzing cefotaxime and ceftazidime. TEM-5 is capable of hydrolyzing ceftazidime. TEM-6 is capable of hydrolyzing ceftazidime and aztreonam. TEM-8/CAZ-2, TEM- 16/CAZ-7 and TEM-24/CAZ-6 are markedly active against ceftazidime. IRT- 4 shows resistance to beta-lactamase in
   2347..2386    +  terminator     fd terminator: central terminator from bacteriophage fd (Otsuka and Kunisawa, 1982)
