[The description below was written by a language model from this plasmid's Addgene catalogue record and pLannotate feature annotations shown in this document.]
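Description:
pXTK091 is a small (about 2.4 kb) Golden Gate part plasmid from the XanthoMoClo modular cloning toolkit, which was developed for genetic engineering of the bacterial genera Xanthobacter and Roseixanthobacter. It is built on the pXTK backbone and is catalogued as a bacterial expression vector, although its role is really that of a storage and donor plasmid: it holds one standardized part, the mKalama1 coding sequence in the toolkit's "Part Type 9" format. The plasmid is propagated in E. coli under ampicillin selection. The feature table shows a ColE1/pMB1/pUC-type origin of replication and a TEM beta-lactamase gene (bla) driven by its own AmpR promoter and followed by the bacteriophage fd terminator. The annotation calls this origin high-copy, whereas the catalogue entry lists the plasmid as low copy; the record does not resolve this difference.

The payload is a synthetic 720 bp open reading frame encoding mKalama1, a photostable monomeric blue-fluorescent variant of GFP; the annotation tool matches it to a mammalian codon-optimized version. No promoter, ribosome binding site or terminator is annotated around the coding sequence, which fits a promoterless CDS part that is expressed only after assembly with regulatory parts into a transcription unit. In MoClo-style systems such parts are normally released by Type IIS restriction enzymes that leave defined overhangs, but the enzyme sites and overhangs are not annotated here, and the 5′ cloning site is recorded as unknown. The plasmid's typical use is to supply a blue fluorescent reporter module for hierarchical Golden Gate assembly of constructs within this toolkit.
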