Addgene plasmid #229328: pXTK091 [CDS_mKalama1_PartType9]
Purpose: XanthoMoClo Golden Gate Part Plasmid for cloning, contains CDS_mKalama1_PartType9
Depositing lab: Michael Springer. Depositing organization: Harvard Medical School. Publication: XanthoMoClo horizontal line A Robust Modular Cloning Genetic Toolkit for the Genera Xanthobacter and Roseixanthobacter. Soltysiak MPM, Ory ALH, Lee AD, Christophersen CE, Jalihal AP, Springer M. ACS Synth Biol. 2025 Apr 18;14(4):1173-1190. doi: 10.1021/acssynbio.4c00806. Epub 2025 Mar 13. PubMed 40080684.
Backbone
  Vector backbone: pXTK
  Vector type: Bacterial Expression
Growth in bacteria
  Bacterial resistance: Ampicillin, 100 μg/mL
  Growth temperature: 37°C
  Growth strain: DH5alpha
  Copy number: Low Copy
Gene/Insert
  Gene/Insert name: mKalama1 (alt name: CDS_mKalama1_PartType9)
  Species: Synthetic
  Cloning method: Restriction Enzyme; 5′ cloning site unknown (unknown if destroyed)
Terms and licenses: Academic/Nonprofit Terms; Industry Terms: Not Available to Industry
How to cite: pXTK091 [CDS_mKalama1_PartType9] was a gift from Michael Springer (Addgene plasmid # 229328 ; http://n2t.net/addgene:229328 ; RRID:Addgene_229328)
